>Addgene plasmid #84750 | Lenti-AsCpf1-Blast | depositor full sequence | sequence record 164466 | Lenti-AsCpf1-Blast sequence 12670 bps
GTCGACGGATCGGGAGATCTCCCGATCCCCTATGGTGCACTCTCAGTACAATCTGCTCTGATGCCGCATA
GTTAAGCCAGTATCTGCTCCCTGCTTGTGTGTTGGAGGTCGCTGAGTAGTGCGCGAGCAAAATTTAAGCT
ACAACAAGGCAAGGCTTGACCGACAATTGCATGAAGAATCTGCTTAGGGTTAGGCGTTTTGCGCTGCTTC
GCGATGTACGGGCCAGATATACGCGTTGACATTGATTATTGACTAGTTATTAATAGTAATCAATTACGGG
GTCATTAGTTCATAGCCCATATATGGAGTTCCGCGTTACATAACTTACGGTAAATGGCCCGCCTGGCTGA
CCGCCCAACGACCCCCGCCCATTGACGTCAATAATGACGTATGTTCCCATAGTAACGCCAATAGGGACTT
TCCATTGACGTCAATGGGTGGAGTATTTACGGTAAACTGCCCACTTGGCAGTACATCAAGTGTATCATAT
GCCAAGTACGCCCCCTATTGACGTCAATGACGGTAAATGGCCCGCCTGGCATTATGCCCAGTACATGACC
TTATGGGACTTTCCTACTTGGCAGTACATCTACGTATTAGTCATCGCTATTACCATGGTGATGCGGTTTT
GGCAGTACATCAATGGGCGTGGATAGCGGTTTGACTCACGGGGATTTCCAAGTCTCCACCCCATTGACGT
CAATGGGAGTTTGTTTTGGCACCAAAATCAACGGGACTTTCCAAAATGTCGTAACAACTCCGCCCCATTG
ACGCAAATGGGCGGTAGGCGTGTACGGTGGGAGGTCTATATAAGCAGCGCGTTTTGCCTGTACTGGGTCT
CTCTGGTTAGACCAGATCTGAGCCTGGGAGCTCTCTGGCTAACTAGGGAACCCACTGCTTAAGCCTCAAT
AAAGCTTGCCTTGAGTGCTTCAAGTAGTGTGTGCCCGTCTGTTGTGTGACTCTGGTAACTAGAGATCCCT
CAGACCCTTTTAGTCAGTGTGGAAAATCTCTAGCAGTGGCGCCCGAACAGGGACTTGAAAGCGAAAGGGA
AACCAGAGGAGCTCTCTCGACGCAGGACTCGGCTTGCTGAAGCGCGCACGGCAAGAGGCGAGGGGCGGCG
ACTGGTGAGTACGCCAAAAATTTTGACTAGCGGAGGCTAGAAGGAGAGAGATGGGTGCGAGAGCGTCAGT
ATTAAGCGGGGGAGAATTAGATCGCGATGGGAAAAAATTCGGTTAAGGCCAGGGGGAAAGAAAAAATATA
AATTAAAACATATAGTATGGGCAAGCAGGGAGCTAGAACGATTCGCAGTTAATCCTGGCCTGTTAGAAAC
ATCAGAAGGCTGTAGACAAATACTGGGACAGCTACAACCATCCCTTCAGACAGGATCAGAAGAACTTAGA
TCATTATATAATACAGTAGCAACCCTCTATTGTGTGCATCAAAGGATAGAGATAAAAGACACCAAGGAAG
CTTTAGACAAGATAGAGGAAGAGCAAAACAAAAGTAAGACCACCGCACAGCAAGCGGCCGCTGATCTTCA
GACCTGGAGGAGGAGATATGAGGGACAATTGGAGAAGTGAATTATATAAATATAAAGTAGTAAAAATTGA
ACCATTAGGAGTAGCACCCACCAAGGCAAAGAGAAGAGTGGTGCAGAGAGAAAAAAGAGCAGTGGGAATA
GGAGCTTTGTTCCTTGGGTTCTTGGGAGCAGCAGGAAGCACTATGGGCGCAGCGTCAATGACGCTGACGG
TACAGGCCAGACAATTATTGTCTGGTATAGTGCAGCAGCAGAACAATTTGCTGAGGGCTATTGAGGCGCA
ACAGCATCTGTTGCAACTCACAGTCTGGGGCATCAAGCAGCTCCAGGCAAGAATCCTGGCTGTGGAAAGA
TACCTAAAGGATCAACAGCTCCTGGGGATTTGGGGTTGCTCTGGAAAACTCATTTGCACCACTGCTGTGC
CTTGGAATGCTAGTTGGAGTAATAAATCTCTGGAACAGATTTGGAATCACACGACCTGGATGGAGTGGGA
CAGAGAAATTAACAATTACACAAGCTTAATACACTCCTTAATTGAAGAATCGCAAAACCAGCAAGAAAAG
AATGAACAAGAATTATTGGAATTAGATAAATGGGCAAGTTTGTGGAATTGGTTTAACATAACAAATTGGC
TGTGGTATATAAAATTATTCATAATGATAGTAGGAGGCTTGGTAGGTTTAAGAATAGTTTTTGCTGTACT
TTCTATAGTGAATAGAGTTAGGCAGGGATATTCACCATTATCGTTTCAGACCCACCTCCCAACCCCGAGG
GGACCCGACAGGCCCGAAGGAATAGAAGAAGAAGGTGGAGAGAGAGACAGAGACAGATCCATTCGATTAG
TGAACGGATCGGCACTGCGTGCGCCAATTCTGCAGACAAATGGCAGTATTCATCCACAATTTTAAAAGAA
AAGGGGGGATTGGGGGGTACAGTGCAGGGGAAAGAATAGTAGACATAATAGCAACAGACATACAAACTAA
AGAATTACAAAAACAAATTACAAAAATTCAAAATTTTCGGGTTTATTACAGGGACAGCAGAGATCCAGTT
TGGTTAATTAGCTAGCTAGGTCTTGAAAGGAGTGGGAATTGGCTCCGGTGCCCGTCAGTGGGCAGAGCGC
ACATCGCCCACAGTCCCCGAGAAGTTGGGGGGAGGGGTCGGCAATTGATCCGGTGCCTAGAGAAGGTGGC
GCGGGGTAAACTGGGAAAGTGATGTCGTGTACTGGCTCCGCCTTTTTCCCGAGGGTGGGGGAGAACCGTA
TATAAGTGCAGTAGTCGCCGTGAACGTTCTTTTTCGCAACGGGTTTGCCGCCAGAACACAGGACCGGTTC
TAGCGTTTAAACTTAAGCTTGGTACCGCCACCATGACACAGTTCGAGGGCTTTACCAACCTGTATCAGGT
GAGCAAGACACTGCGGTTTGAGCTGATCCCACAGGGCAAGACCCTGAAGCACATCCAGGAGCAGGGCTTC
ATCGAGGAGGACAAGGCCCGCAATGATCACTACAAGGAGCTGAAGCCCATCATCGATCGGATCTACAAGA
CCTATGCCGACCAGTGCCTGCAGCTGGTGCAGCTGGATTGGGAGAACCTGAGCGCCGCCATCGACTCCTA
TAGAAAGGAGAAAACCGAGGAGACAAGGAACGCCCTGATCGAGGAGCAGGCCACATATCGCAATGCCATC
CACGACTACTTCATCGGCCGGACAGACAACCTGACCGATGCCATCAATAAGAGACACGCCGAGATCTACA
AGGGCCTGTTCAAGGCCGAGCTGTTTAATGGCAAGGTGCTGAAGCAGCTGGGCACCGTGACCACAACCGA
GCACGAGAACGCCCTGCTGCGGAGCTTCGACAAGTTTACAACCTACTTCTCCGGCTTTTATGAGAACAGG
AAGAACGTGTTCAGCGCCGAGGATATCAGCACAGCCATCCCACACCGCATCGTGCAGGACAACTTCCCCA
AGTTTAAGGAGAATTGTCACATCTTCACACGCCTGATCACCGCCGTGCCCAGCCTGCGGGAGCACTTTGA
GAACGTGAAGAAGGCCATCGGCATCTTCGTGAGCACCTCCATCGAGGAGGTGTTTTCCTTCCCTTTTTAT
AACCAGCTGCTGACACAGACCCAGATCGACCTGTATAACCAGCTGCTGGGAGGAATCTCTCGGGAGGCAG
GCACCGAGAAGATCAAGGGCCTGAACGAGGTGCTGAATCTGGCCATCCAGAAGAATGATGAGACAGCCCA
CATCATCGCCTCCCTGCCACACAGATTCATCCCCCTGTTTAAGCAGATCCTGTCCGATAGGAACACCCTG
TCTTTCATCCTGGAGGAGTTTAAGAGCGACGAGGAAGTGATCCAGTCCTTCTGCAAGTACAAGACACTGC
TGAGAAACGAGAACGTGCTGGAGACAGCCGAGGCCCTGTTTAACGAGCTGAACAGCATCGACCTGACACA
CATCTTCATCAGCCACAAGAAGCTGGAGACAATCAGCAGCGCCCTGTGCGACCACTGGGATACACTGAGG
AATGCCCTGTATGAGCGGAGAATCTCCGAGCTGACAGGCAAGATCACCAAGTCTGCCAAGGAGAAGGTGC
AGCGCAGCCTGAAGCACGAGGATATCAACCTGCAGGAGATCATCTCTGCCGCAGGCAAGGAGCTGAGCGA
GGCCTTCAAGCAGAAAACCAGCGAGATCCTGTCCCACGCACACGCCGCCCTGGATCAGCCACTGCCTACA
ACCCTGAAGAAGCAGGAGGAGAAGGAGATCCTGAAGTCTCAGCTGGACAGCCTGCTGGGCCTGTACCACC
TGCTGGACTGGTTTGCCGTGGATGAGTCCAACGAGGTGGACCCCGAGTTCTCTGCCCGGCTGACCGGCAT
CAAGCTGGAGATGGAGCCTTCTCTGAGCTTCTACAACAAGGCCAGAAATTATGCCACCAAGAAGCCCTAC
TCCGTGGAGAAGTTCAAGCTGAACTTTCAGATGCCTACACTGGCCTCTGGCTGGGACGTGAATAAGGAGA
AGAACAATGGCGCCATCCTGTTTGTGAAGAACGGCCTGTACTATCTGGGCATCATGCCAAAGCAGAAGGG
CAGGTATAAGGCCCTGAGCTTCGAGCCCACAGAGAAAACCAGCGAGGGCTTTGATAAGATGTACTATGAC
TACTTCCCTGATGCCGCCAAGATGATCCCAAAGTGCAGCACCCAGCTGAAGGCCGTGACAGCCCACTTTC
AGACCCACACAACCCCCATCCTGCTGTCCAACAATTTCATCGAGCCTCTGGAGATCACAAAGGAGATCTA
CGACCTGAACAATCCTGAGAAGGAGCCAAAGAAGTTTCAGACAGCCTACGCCAAGAAAACCGGCGACCAG
AAGGGCTACAGAGAGGCCCTGTGCAAGTGGATCGACTTCACAAGGGATTTTCTGTCCAAGTATACCAAGA
CAACCTCTATCGATCTGTCTAGCCTGCGGCCATCCTCTCAGTATAAGGACCTGGGCGAGTACTATGCCGA
GCTGAATCCCCTGCTGTACCACATCAGCTTCCAGAGAATCGCCGAGAAGGAGATCATGGATGCCGTGGAG
ACAGGCAAGCTGTACCTGTTCCAGATCTATAACAAGGACTTTGCCAAGGGCCACCACGGCAAGCCTAATC
TGCACACACTGTATTGGACCGGCCTGTTTTCTCCAGAGAACCTGGCCAAGACAAGCATCAAGCTGAATGG
CCAGGCCGAGCTGTTCTACCGCCCTAAGTCCAGGATGAAGAGGATGGCACACCGGCTGGGAGAGAAGATG
CTGAACAAGAAGCTGAAGGATCAGAAAACCCCAATCCCCGACACCCTGTACCAGGAGCTGTACGACTATG
TGAATCACAGACTGTCCCACGACCTGTCTGATGAGGCCAGGGCCCTGCTGCCCAACGTGATCACCAAGGA
GGTGTCTCACGAGATCATCAAGGATAGGCGCTTTACCAGCGACAAGTTCTTTTTCCACGTGCCTATCACA
CTGAACTATCAGGCCGCCAATTCCCCATCTAAGTTCAACCAGAGGGTGAATGCCTACCTGAAGGAGCACC
CCGAGACACCTATCATCGGCATCGATCGGGGCGAGAGAAACCTGATCTATATCACAGTGATCGACTCCAC
CGGCAAGATCCTGGAGCAGCGGAGCCTGAACACCATCCAGCAGTTTGATTACCAGAAGAAGCTGGACAAC
AGGGAGAAGGAGAGGGTGGCAGCAAGGCAGGCCTGGTCTGTGGTGGGCACAATCAAGGATCTGAAGCAGG
GCTATCTGAGCCAGGTCATCCACGAGATCGTGGACCTGATGATCCACTACCAGGCCGTGGTGGTGCTGGA
GAACCTGAATTTCGGCTTTAAGAGCAAGAGGACCGGCATCGCCGAGAAGGCCGTGTACCAGCAGTTCGAG
AAGATGCTGATCGATAAGCTGAATTGCCTGGTGCTGAAGGACTATCCAGCAGAGAAAGTGGGAGGCGTGC
TGAACCCATACCAGCTGACAGACCAGTTCACCTCCTTTGCCAAGATGGGCACCCAGTCTGGCTTCCTGTT
TTACGTGCCTGCCCCATATACATCTAAGATCGATCCCCTGACCGGCTTCGTGGACCCCTTCGTGTGGAAA
ACCATCAAGAATCACGAGAGCCGCAAGCACTTCCTGGAGGGCTTCGACTTTCTGCACTACGACGTGAAAA
CCGGCGACTTCATCCTGCACTTTAAGATGAACAGAAATCTGTCCTTCCAGAGGGGCCTGCCCGGCTTTAT
GCCTGCATGGGATATCGTGTTCGAGAAGAACGAGACACAGTTTGACGCCAAGGGCACCCCTTTCATCGCC
GGCAAGAGAATCGTGCCAGTGATCGAGAATCACAGATTCACCGGCAGATACCGGGACCTGTATCCTGCCA
ACGAGCTGATCGCCCTGCTGGAGGAGAAGGGCATCGTGTTCAGGGATGGCTCCAACATCCTGCCAAAGCT
GCTGGAGAATGACGATTCTCACGCCATCGACACCATGGTGGCCCTGATCCGCAGCGTGCTGCAGATGCGG
AACTCCAATGCCGCCACAGGCGAGGACTATATCAACAGCCCCGTGCGCGATCTGAATGGCGTGTGCTTCG
ACTCCCGGTTTCAGAACCCAGAGTGGCCCATGGACGCCGATGCCAATGGCGCCTACCACATCGCCCTGAA
GGGCCAGCTGCTGCTGAATCACCTGAAGGAGAGCAAGGATCTGAAGCTGCAGAACGGCATCTCCAATCAG
GACTGGCTGGCCTACATCCAGGAGCTGCGCAACAAAAGGCCGGCGGCCACGAAAAAGGCCGGCCAGGCAA
AAAAGAAAAAGGGATCCGGCGCAACAAACTTCTCTCTGCTGAAACAAGCCGGAGATGTCGAAGAGAATCC
TGGACCGATGGCCAAGCCTTTGTCTCAAGAAGAATCCACCCTCATTGAAAGAGCAACGGCTACAATCAAC
AGCATCCCCATCTCTGAAGACTACAGCGTCGCCAGCGCAGCTCTCTCTAGCGACGGCCGCATCTTCACTG
GTGTCAATGTATATCATTTTACTGGGGGACCTTGTGCAGAACTCGTGGTGCTGGGCACTGCTGCTGCTGC
GGCAGCTGGCAACCTGACTTGTATCGTCGCGATCGGAAATGAGAACAGGGGCATCTTGAGCCCCTGCGGA
CGGTGCCGACAGGTGCTTCTCGATCTGCATCCTGGGATCAAAGCCATAGTGAAGGACAGTGATGGACAGC
CGACGGCAGTTGGGATTCGTGAATTGCTGCCCTCTGGTTATGTGTGGGAGGGCTAAGAATTCGATATCAA
GCTTATCGGTAATCAACCTCTGGATTACAAAATTTGTGAAAGATTGACTGGTATTCTTAACTATGTTGCT
CCTTTTACGCTATGTGGATACGCTGCTTTAATGCCTTTGTATCATGCTATTGCTTCCCGTATGGCTTTCA
TTTTCTCCTCCTTGTATAAATCCTGGTTGCTGTCTCTTTATGAGGAGTTGTGGCCCGTTGTCAGGCAACG
TGGCGTGGTGTGCACTGTGTTTGCTGACGCAACCCCCACTGGTTGGGGCATTGCCACCACCTGTCAGCTC
CTTTCCGGGACTTTCGCTTTCCCCCTCCCTATTGCCACGGCGGAACTCATCGCCGCCTGCCTTGCCCGCT
GCTGGACAGGGGCTCGGCTGTTGGGCACTGACAATTCCGTGGTGTTGTCGGGGAAATCATCGTCCTTTCC
TTGGCTGCTCGCCTGTGTTGCCACCTGGATTCTGCGCGGGACGTCCTTCTGCTACGTCCCTTCGGCCCTC
AATCCAGCGGACCTTCCTTCCCGCGGCCTGCTGCCGGCTCTGCGGCCTCTTCCGCGTCTTCGCCTTCGCC
CTCAGACGAGTCGGATCTCCCTTTGGGCCGCCTCCCCGCATCGATACCGTCGACCTCGAGACCTAGAAAA
ACATGGAGCAATCACAAGTAGCAATACAGCAGCTACCAATGCTGATTGTGCCTGGCTAGAAGCACAAGAG
GAGGAGGAGGTGGGTTTTCCAGTCACACCTCAGGTACCTTTAAGACCAATGACTTACAAGGCAGCTGTAG
ATCTTAGCCACTTTTTAAAAGAAAAGGGGGGACTGGAAGGGCTAATTCACTCCCAACGAAGACAAGATAT
CCTTGATCTGTGGATCTACCACACACAAGGCTACTTCCCTGATTGGCAGAACTACACACCAGGGCCAGGG
ATCAGATATCCACTGACCTTTGGATGGTGCTACAAGCTAGTACCAGTTGAGCAAGAGAAGGTAGAAGAAG
CCAATGAAGGAGAGAACACCCGCTTGTTACACCCTGTGAGCCTGCATGGGATGGATGACCCGGAGAGAGA
AGTATTAGAGTGGAGGTTTGACAGCCGCCTAGCATTTCATCACATGGCCCGAGAGCTGCATCCGGACTGT
ACTGGGTCTCTCTGGTTAGACCAGATCTGAGCCTGGGAGCTCTCTGGCTAACTAGGGAACCCACTGCTTA
AGCCTCAATAAAGCTTGCCTTGAGTGCTTCAAGTAGTGTGTGCCCGTCTGTTGTGTGACTCTGGTAACTA
GAGATCCCTCAGACCCTTTTAGTCAGTGTGGAAAATCTCTAGCAGGGCCCGTTTAAACCCGCTGATCAGC
CTCGACTGTGCCTTCTAGTTGCCAGCCATCTGTTGTTTGCCCCTCCCCCGTGCCTTCCTTGACCCTGGAA
GGTGCCACTCCCACTGTCCTTTCCTAATAAAATGAGGAAATTGCATCGCATTGTCTGAGTAGGTGTCATT
CTATTCTGGGGGGTGGGGTGGGGCAGGACAGCAAGGGGGAGGATTGGGAAGACAATAGCAGGCATGCTGG
GGATGCGGTGGGCTCTATGGCTTCTGAGGCGGAAAGAACCAGCTGGGGCTCTAGGGGGTATCCCC
[124 nt withheld, positions 8956-9079]
C
[91 nt withheld, positions 9081-9171]
A
[49 nt withheld, positions 9173-9221]
CCTTTGACGTTGGAGTCCACGTTCTTT
[37 nt withheld, positions 9249-9285]
ACCCTATCTCGGTCTATTCTTTTGATTTATAAGGGATTTTGCCGATTTCGGCCTATTGGTTAAAAAATGA
GCTGATTTAACAAAAATTTAACGCGAATTAATTCTGTGGAATGTGTGTCAGTTAGGGTGTGGAAAGTCCC
CAGGCTCCCCAGCAGGCAGAAGTATGCAAAGCATGCATCTCAATTAGTCAGCAACCAGGTGTGGAAAGTC
CCCAGGCTCCCCAGCAGGCAGAAGTATGCAAAGCATGCATCTCAATTAGTCAGCAACCATAGTCCCGCCC
CTAACTCCGCCCAGTCCCGCCCCTAACTCCGCCCAGTTCCGCCCATTCTCCGCCCCATGGCTGACTAATT
TTTTTTATTTATGCAGAGGCCGAGGCCGCCTCTGCCTCTGAGCTATTCCAGAAGTAGTGAGGAGGCTTTT
TTGGAGGCCTAGGCTTTTGCAAAAAGCTCCCGGGAGCTTGTATATCCATTTTCGGATCTGATCAGCACGT
GTTGACAATTAATCATCGGCATAGTATATCGGCATAGTATAATACGACAAGGTGAGGAACTAAACCATGG
CCAAGTTGACCAGTGCCGTTCCGGTGCTCACCGCGCGCGACGTCGCCGGAGCGGTCGAGTTCTGGACCGA
CCGGCTCGGGTTCTCCCGGGACTTCGTGGAGGACGACTTCGCCGGTGTGGTCCGGGACGACGTGACCCTG
TTCATCAGCGCGGTCCAGGACCAGGTGGTGCCGGACAACACCCTGGCCTGGGTGTGGGTGCGCGGCCTGG
ACGAGCTGTACGCCGAGTGGTCGGAGGTCGTGTCCACGAACTTCCGGGACGCCTCCGGGCCGGCCATGAC
CGAGATCGGCGAGCAGCCGTGGGGGCGGGAGTTCGCCCTGCGCGACCCGGCCGGCAACTGCGTGCACTTC
GTGGCCGAGGAGCAGGACTGACACGTGCTACGAGATTTCGATTCCACCGCCGCCTTCTATGAAAGGTTGG
GCTTCGGAATCGTTTTCCGGGACGCCGGCTGGATGATCCTCCAGCGCGGGGATCTCATGCTGGAGTTCTT
CGCCCACCCCAACTTGTTTATTGCAGCTTATAATGGTTACAAATAAAGCAATAGCATCACAAATTTCACA
AATAAAGCATTTTTTTCACTGCATTCTAGTTGTGGTTTGTCCAAACTCATCAATGTATCTTATCATGTCT
GTATACCGTCGACCTCTAGCTAGAGCTTGGCGTAATCATGGTCATAGCTGTTTCCTGTGTGAAATTGTTA
TCCGCTCACAATTCCACACAACATACGAGCCGGAAGCATAAAGTGTAAAGCCTGGGGTGCCTAATGAGTG
AGCTAACTCACATTAATTGCGTTGCGCTCACTGCCCGCTTTCCAGTCGGGAAACCTGTCGTGCCAGCTGC
ATTAATGAATCGGCCAACGCGCGGGGAGAGGCGGTTTGCGTATTGGGCGCTCTTCCGCTTCCTCGCTCAC
TGACTCGCTGCGCTCGGTCGTTCGGCTGCGGCGAGCGGTATCAGCTCACTCAAAGGCGGTAATACGGTTA
TCCACAGAATCAGGGGATAACGCAGGAAAGAACATGTGAGCAAAAGGCCAGCAAAAGGCCAGGAACCGTA
AAAAGGCCGCGTTGCTGGCGTTTTTCCATAGGCTCCGCCCCCCTGACGAGCATCACAAAAATCGACGCTC
AAGTCAGAGGTGGCGAAACCCGACAGGACTATAAAGATACCAGGCGTTTCCCCCTGGAAGCTCCCTCGTG
CGCTCTCCTGTTCCGACCCTGCCGCTTACCGGATACCTGTCCGCCTTTCTCCCTTCGGGAAGCGTGGCGC
TTTCTCATAGCTCACGCTGTAGGTATCTCAGTTCGGTGTAGGTCGTTCGCTCCAAGCTGGGCTGTGTGCA
CGAACCCCCCGTTCAGCCCGACCGCTGCGCCTTATCCGGTAACTATCGTCTTGAGTCCAACCCGGTAAGA
CACGACTTATCGCCACTGGCAGCAGCCACTGGTAACAGGATTAGCAGAGCGAGGTATGTAGGCGGTGCTA
CAGAGTTCTTGAAGTGGTGGCCTAACTACGGCTACACTAGAAGAACAGTATTTGGTATCTGCGCTCTGCT
GAAGCCAGTTACCTTCGGAAAAAGAGTTGGTAGCTCTTGATCCGGCAAACAAACCACCGCTGGTAGCGGT
GGTTTTTTTGTTTGCAAGCAGCAGATTACGCGCAGAAAAAAAGGATCTCAAGAAGATCCTTTGATCTTTT
CTACGGGGTCTGACGCTCAGTGGAACGAAAACTCACGTTAAGGGATTTTGGTCATGAGATTATCAAAAAG
GATCTTCACCTAGATCCTTTTAAATTAAAAATGAAGTTTTAAATCAATCTAAAGTATATATGAGTAAACT
TGGTCTGACAGTTACCAATGCTTAATCAGTGAGGCACCTATCTCAGCGATCTGTCTATTTCGTTCATCCA
TAGTTGCCTGACTCCCCGTCGTGTAGATAACTACGATACGGGAGGGCTTACCATCTGGCCCCAGTGCTGC
AATGATACCGCGAGACCCACGCTCACCGGCTCCAGATTTATCAGCAATAAACCAGCCAGCCGGAAGGGCC
GAGCGCAGAAGTGGTCCTGCAACTTTATCCGCCTCCATCCAGTCTATTAATTGTTGCCGGGAAGCTAGAG
TAAGTAGTTCGCCAGTTAATAGTTTGCGCAACGTTGTTGCCATTGCTACAGGCATCGTGGTGTCACGCTC
GTCGTTTGGTATGGCTTCATTCAGCTCCGGTTCCCAACGATCAAGGCGAGTTACATGATCCCCCATGTTG
TGCAAAAAAGCGGTTAGCTCCTTCGGTCCTCCGATCGTTGTCAGAAGTAAGTTGGCCGCAGTGTTATCAC
TCATGGTTATGGCAGCACTGCATAATTCTCTTACTGTCATGCCATCCGTAAGATGCTTTTCTGTGACTGG
TGAGTACTCAACCAAGTCATTCTGAGAATAGTGTATGCGGCGACCGAGTTGCTCTTGCCCGGCGTCAATA
CGGGATAATACCGCGCCACATAGCAGAACTTTAAAAGTGCTCATCATTGGAAAACGTTCTTCGGGGCGAA
AACTCTCAAGGATCTTACCGCTGTTGAGATCCAGTTCGATGTAACCCACTCGTGCACCCAACTGATCTTC
AGCATCTTTTACTTTCACCAGCGTTTCTGGGTGAGCAAAAACAGGAAGGCAAAATGCCGCAAAAAAGGGA
ATAAGGGCGACACGGAAATGTTGAATACTCATACTCTTCCTTTTTCAATATTATTGAAGCATTTATCAGG
GTTATTGTCTCATGAGCGGATACATATTTGAATGTATTTAGAAAAATAAACAAATAGGGGTTCCGCGCAC
ATTTCCCCGAAAAGTGCCACCTGAC
Features (pLannotate 1.2.2; 33 found; start..end, strand, type, name):
     31..83      -  misc_feature   bom (fragment): basis of mobility region from pBR322
    238..617     +  enhancer       CMV enhancer: human cytomegalovirus immediate early enhancer
    618..817     +  promoter       CMV promoter: human cytomegalovirus (CMV) immediate early promoter
    835..1015    +  LTR            5' LTR (truncated): truncated 5' long terminal repeat (LTR) from HIV-1
   1062..1187    +  misc_feature   HIV-1 Ψ: packaging signal of human immunodeficiency virus type 1
   1171..1534    +  CDS            HIV-1 gag (fragment): gag protein from human immunodeficiency virus 1; gag
   1680..1913    +  misc_feature   RRE: The Rev response element (RRE) of HIV-1 allows for Rev-dependent mRNA export from the nucleus to the cytoplasm.
   2290..2390    +  CDS            Rev (fragment): human immunodeficiency virus 1 (HIV-1) Rev protein; rev; enhances nuclear export of unspliced and incompletely spliced viral mRNAs
   2440..2557    +  misc_feature   cPPT/CTS: central polypurine tract and central termination sequence of HIV-1
   2606..2624    +  CDS            small t antigen (fragment): SV40 (simian virus 40) small t antigen
   2650..2861    +  promoter       EF-1α core promoter: core promoter for human elongation factor EF-1α
   2903..6823    +  CDS            AsCpf1: CRISPR-associated protein from Acidaminococcus sp. BV3L6 (Zetsche et al., 2015)
   6824..6871    +  CDS            nucleoplasmin NLS: bipartite nuclear localization signal from nucleoplasmin
   6938..7336    +  CDS            BSD: blasticidin S deaminase; Aspergillus terreus BSD; confers resistance to blasticidin
   7337..7358    +  misc_feature   MCS (fragment): pBluescript multiple cloning site
   7361..7949    +  misc_feature   WPRE: woodchuck hepatitis virus posttranscriptional regulatory element
   7886..8467    +  CDS            nef (fragment): NEF_HV1H2 - Experimental evidence at protein level: Swiss-Prot protein existence level 1. Extracellular Nef protein targets CD4(+) T-lymphocytes for apoptosis by interacting with CXCR4 surface receptors. From Human immunodeficiency virus type 1 group M subtype B (isolate HXB2) (HIV-1).
   8474..8654    +  LTR            5' LTR (truncated): truncated 5' long terminal repeat (LTR) from HIV-1
   8686..8910    +  polyA_signal   bGH poly(A) signal: bovine growth hormone polyadenylation signal
   8914..8935    +  promoter       SV40 promoter (fragment): SV40 enhancer and early promoter
   8956..9384    +  rep_origin     f1 ori (sequence partly withheld): f1 bacteriophage origin of replication; arrow indicates direction of (+) strand synthesis
   9398..9728    +  promoter       SV40 promoter: SV40 enhancer and early promoter
   9776..9823    +  promoter       EM7 promoter: synthetic bacterial promoter&nbsp
   9842..10216   +  CDS            BleoR: antibiotic-binding protein; Sh ble from Streptoalloteichus hindustanus; confers resistance to bleomycin, phleomycin, and Zeocin™
  10226..10351   +  CDS            ble (fragment): BLE_KLEPN - Experimental evidence at protein level: Swiss-Prot protein existence level 1. Binding protein with a strong affinity to the bleomycin family of antibiotics. Binds to CL990; an antimitotic-antibiotic compound. From Klebsiella pneumoniae.
  10346..10467   +  polyA_signal   SV40 poly(A) signal: SV40 polyadenylation signal
  10538..10560   -  protein_bind   lac operator (fragment): The lac repressor binds to the lac operator to inhibit transcription in E. coli. This inhibition can be relieved by adding lactose or isopropyl-β-D-thiogalactopyranoside (IPTG). lac repressor encoded by lacI
  10564..10594   -  promoter       lac promoter: promoter for the E. coli lac operon
  10609..10630   -  protein_bind   CAP binding site: CAP binding activates transcription in the presence of cAMP. E. coli catabolite activator protein
  10643..10735   -  CDS            lacI (fragment): lac repressor; lacI; The lac repressor binds to the lac operator to inhibit transcription in E. coli. This inhibition can be relieved by adding lactose or isopropyl-β-D-thiogalactopyranoside (IPTG).
  10918..11506   -  rep_origin     ori: high-copy-number ColE1/pMB1/pBR322/pUC origin of replication
  11677..12537   -  CDS            AmpR: β-lactamase; bla; confers resistance to ampicillin, carbenicillin, and related antibiotics
  12538..12642   -  promoter       AmpR promoter: bla
