[The description below was written by a language model from this plasmid's Addgene catalogue record and pLannotate feature annotations shown in this document.]
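Description:
Lenti-AsCpf1-Blast is a 12.7 kb third-generation-style HIV-1 lentiviral transfer plasmid, derived from lentiCas9-Blast, for stable expression of the Cpf1 (Cas12a) nuclease from Acidaminococcus sp. BV3L6 in mammalian cells. It is maintained in E. coli through a high-copy ColE1/pUC-type origin and ampicillin resistance (AmpR). Because of its repeated LTR sequences, the record advises propagation in recombination-deficient strains. The backbone also carries an f1 origin and an SV40/EM7-driven BleoR (Zeocin resistance) cassette with an SV40 poly(A), which lies outside the packaged viral region.

The viral genome is transcribed from a CMV enhancer/promoter fused to a truncated 5' LTR. It contains the Ψ packaging signal with a gag fragment, the RRE for Rev-dependent nuclear export, and the cPPT/CTS. A truncated 3' LTR is followed by a bGH polyadenylation signal. Inside this frame, the short EF-1α core promoter (EFS) drives human codon-optimized AsCpf1, cloned between AgeI and BamHI and fused at its C terminus to a nucleoplasmin NLS and a 3xHA tag. The tag is listed in the catalogue fields but not annotated separately in the feature table. The blasticidin S deaminase gene (BSD) follows on the same transcript, so nuclease expression and blasticidin selection come from the one promoter. The element linking the two coding sequences is not annotated in the record. A WPRE downstream enhances transcript expression.

The plasmid encodes no guide RNA, so crRNAs must be supplied separately. It is suited to generating blasticidin-selected cell lines that stably express AsCpf1, and the associated publication used it for high-throughput profiling of Cpf1 activity.
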