Addgene plasmid #84750: Lenti-AsCpf1-Blast
Purpose: Expresses human codon-optimized AsCpf1 protein and blasticidin resistance from EFS promoter. Lentiviral backbone.
Depositing lab: Hyongbum Kim. Depositing organization: Yonsei University Health System. Publication: In vivo high-throughput profiling of CRISPR-Cpf1 activity. Kim HK, Song M, Lee J, Menon AV, Jung S, Kang YM, Choi JW, Woo E, Koh HC, Nam JW, Kim H. Nat Methods. 2016 Dec 19. doi: 10.1038/nmeth.4104. PubMed 27992409.
Backbone
  Vector backbone: lentiCas9-Blast(Addgene#:52962)
  Backbone size w/o insert (bp): 8700
  Total vector size (bp): 12670
  Vector type: Mammalian Expression, Lentiviral, CRISPR
  Selectable markers: Blasticidin
Growth in bacteria
  Bacterial resistance: Ampicillin, 100 μg/mL
  Growth temperature: 37°C
  Growth strain: NEB Stable
  Growth instructions: Use SapI digest to check for unwanted recombination of lentiviral plasmid. Only amplify in RecA- bacteria (eg. Stbl3).
  Copy number: High Copy
Gene/Insert
  Gene/Insert name: AsCpf1 (alt names: Cpf1; AsCas12a)
  Species: Acidaminococcus_sp_BV3L6
  Insert size (bp): 3970
  Promoter: EFS-NS
  Tag / fusion protein: NLS-3xHA (C terminal on insert)
  Cloning method: Restriction Enzyme; 5′ cloning site AgeI (not destroyed); 3′ cloning site BamHI (not destroyed)
  Sequencing primers: 5′ pLLU-F (5'-gggacagcagagatccagtt-3'); 3′ blast-R (5'-gctctttcaatgagggtgga-3'​)
Terms and licenses: Academic/Nonprofit Terms; Industry Terms: Not Available to Industry
How to cite: Lenti-AsCpf1-Blast was a gift from Hyongbum Kim (Addgene plasmid # 84750 ; http://n2t.net/addgene:84750 ; RRID:Addgene_84750)
