>Addgene plasmid #84750 | Lenti-AsCpf1-Blast | addgene partial sequence | sequence record 167234 | hEF1aprom-F 5'-AACTGGGAAAGTGATGTCGTG-3'
TTTTTCCCGAGGGTGGGGGAGAACCGTATATAAGTGCAGTAGTCGCCGTGAACGTTCTTTTTCGCAACGG
GTTTGCCGCCAGAACACAGGACCGGTTCTAGCGTTTAAACTTAAGCTTGGTACCGCCACCATGACACAGT
TCGAGGGCTTTACCAACCTGTATCAGGTGAGCAAGACACTGCGGTTTGAGCTGATCCCACAGGGCAAGAC
CCTGAAGCACATCCAGGAGCAGGGCTTCATCGAGGAGGACAAGGCCCGCAATGATCACTACAAGGAGCTG
AAGCCCATCATCGATCGGATCTACAAGACCTATGCCGACCAGTGCCTGCAGCTGGTGCAGCTGGATTGGG
AGAACCTGAGCGCCGCCATCGACTCCTATAGAAAGGAGAAAACCGAGGAGACAAGGAACGCCCTGATCGA
GGAGCAGGCCACATATCGCAATGCCATCCACGACTACTTCATCGGCCGGACAGACAACCTGACCGATGCC
ATCAATAAGAGACACGCCGAGATCTACAAGGGCCTGTTCAAGGCCGAGCTGTTTAATGGCAAGGTGCTGA
AGCAGCTGGGCACCGTGACCACAACCGAGCACGAGAACGCCCTGCTGCGGAGCTTCGACAAGTTTACAAC
CTACTTCTCCGGCTTTTATGAGAACAGGAAGAACGTGTTCAGCGCCGAGGATATCAGCACAGCCATCCCA
CACCGCATCGTGCAGGACAACTTCCCCAAGTTTAAGGAGAATTGTCACATCTTCACACGCCTGATCACCG
CCGTGCCCAGCCTGCGGGAGCACTTT
