>Addgene plasmid #84750 | Lenti-AsCpf1-Blast | addgene partial sequence | sequence record 167236 | WPRE-R 5'-CATAGCGTAAAAGGAGCAACA-3'
CAGTCAATCTTTCACAAATTTTGTAATCCAGAGGTTGATTACCGATAAGCTTGATATCGAATTCTTAGCC
CTCCCACACATAACCAGAGGGCAGCAATTCACGAATCCCAACTGCCGTCGGCTGTCCATCACTGTCCTTC
ACTATGGCTTTGATCCCAGGATGCAGATCGAGAAGCACCTGTCGGCACCGTCCGCAGGGGCTCAAGATGC
CCCTGTTCTCATTTCCGATCGCGACGATACAAGTCAGGTTGCCAGCTGCCGCAGCAGCAGCAGTGCCCAG
CACCACGAGTTCTGCACAAGGTCCCCCAGTAAAATGATATACATTGACACCAGTGAAGATGCGGCCGTCG
CTAGAGAGAGCTGCGCTGGCGACGCTGTAGTCTTCAGAGATGGGGATGCTGTTGATTGTAGCCGTTGCTC
TTTCAATGAGGGTGGATTCTTCTTGAGACAAAGGCTTGGCCATCGGTCCAGGATTCTCTTCGACATCTCC
GGCTTGTTTCAGCAGAGAGAAGTTTGTTGCGCCGGATCCCTTTTTCTTTTTTGCCTGGCCGGCCTTTTTC
GTGGCCGCCGGCCTTTTGTTGCGCAGCTCCTGGATGTAGGCCAGCCAGTCCTGATTGGAGATGCCGTTCT
GCAGCTTCAGATCCTTGCTCTCCTTCAGGTGATTCAGCAGCAGCTGGCCCTTCAGGGCGATGTGGTAGGC
GCCATTGGCATCGGCGTCCATGGGCCACTCTGGGTTCTGAAACCGGGAGTCGAAGCACACGCCATTCAGA
TCGCGCACGGGGCTGTTGATATAGTCCTCGCCTGTGGCGGCATTGGAGTTCCGCATCTGCAGCACGCTGC
GGATCAGGGCCACCATGG
